>Addgene plasmid #251138 | pCX:Gachapin-C2-P2A-mCherry | addgene full sequence | sequence record 500347 | Addgene NGS Result
GGTCGACATTGATTATTGACTAGTTATTAATAGTAATCAATTACGGGGTCATTAGTTCATAGCCCATATA
TGGAGTTCCGCGTTACATAACTTACGGTAAATGGCCCGCCTGGCTGACCGCCCAACGACCCCCGCCCATT
GACGTCAATAATGACGTATGTTCCCATAGTAACGCCAATAGGGACTTTCCATTGACGTCAATGGGTGGAG
TATTTACGGTAAACTGCCCACTTGGCAGTACATCAAGTGTATCATATGCCAAGTACGCCCCCTATTGACG
TCAATGACGGTAAATGGCCCGCCTGGCATTATGCCCAGTACATGACCTTATGGGACTTTCCTACTTGGCA
GTACATCTACGTATTAGTCATCGCTATTACCATGGTCGAGGTGAGCCCCACGTTCTGCTTCACTCTCCCC
ATCTCCCCCCCCTCCCCACCCCCAATTTTGTATTTATTTATTTTTTAATTATTTTGTGCAGCGATGGGGG
CGGGGGGGGGGGGGGSGCGCGCCAGGCGGGGCGGGGCGGGGCGAGGGGCGGGGCGGGGCGAGGCGGAGAG
GTGCGGCGGCAGCCAATCAGAGCGGCGCGCTCCGAAAGTTTCCTTTTATGGCGAGGCGGCGGCGGCGGCG
GCCCTATAAAAAGCGAAGCGCGCGGCGGGCGGGAGTCGCTGCGCGCTGCCTTCGCCCCGTGCCCCGCTCC
GCCGCCGCCTCGCGCCGCCCGCCCCGGCTCTGACTGACCGCGTTACTCCCACAGGTGAGCGGGCGGGACG
GCCCTTCTCCTCCGGGCTGTAATTAGCGCTTGGTTTAATGACGGCTTGTTTCTTTTCTGTGGCTGCGTGA
AAGCCTTGAGGGGCTCCGGGAGGGCCCTTTGTGCGGGGGGAGCGGCTCGGGGGGTGCGTGCGTGTGTGTG
TGCGTGGGGAGCGCCGCGTGCGGCTCCGCGCTGCCCGGCGGCTGTGAGCGCTGCGGGCGCGGCGCGGGGC
TTTGTGCGCTCCGCAGTGTGCGCGAGGGGAGCGCGGCCGGGGGCGGTGCCCCGCGGTGCGGGGGGGGCTG
CGAGGGGAACAAAGGCTGCGTGCGGGGTGTGTGCGTGGGGGGGTGAGCAGGGGGTGTGGGCGCGTCGGTC
GGGCTGCAACCCCCCCTGCACCCCCCTCCCCGAGTTGCTGAGCACGGCCCGGCTTCGGGTGCGGGGCTCC
GTACGGGGCGTGGCGCGGGGCTCGCCGTGCCGGGCGGGGGGTGGCGGCAGGTGGGGGTGCCGGGCGGGGC
GGGGCCGCCTCGGGCCGGGGAGGGCTCGGGGGAGGGGCGCGGCGGCCCCCGGAGCGCCGGCGGCTGTCGA
GGCGCGGCGAGCCGCAGCCATTGCCTTTTATGGTAATCGTGCGAGAGGGCGCAGGGACTTCCTTTGTCCC
AAATCTGTGCGGAGCCGAAATCTGGGAGGCGCCGCCGCACCCCCTCTAGCGGGCGCGGGGCGAAGCGGTG
CGGCGCCGGCAGGAAGGAAATGGGCGGGGAGGGCCTTCGTGCGTCGCCGCGCCGCCGTCCCCTTCTCCCT
CTCCAGCCTCGGGGCTGTCCGCGGGGGGACGGCTGCCTTCGGGGGGGACGGGGCAGGGCGGGGTTCGGCT
TCTGGCGTGTGACCGGCGGCTCTAGAGCCTCTGCTAACCATGTTCATGCCTTCTTCTTTTTCCTACAGCT
CCTGGGCAACGTGCTGGTTATTGTGCTGTCTCATCATTTTGGCAAAGAATTCGCCACCATGGTAGAGATG
CTGCCAACTGTCGCTGTGCTGGTCTTGGCAGTGTCCGTGGTTGCCAAGGATAACACCACGCTGCAGGAGT
TCGCCACCGCTAGCGCAACCATCAAAGAATTTATGAGGTTCAAAGTACGCATGGAGGGTAGTATGAACGG
GCATGAGTTCGAAATTGAAGGAGAAGGGGAAGGCCGCCCCTATGAGGGGACCCAAACCGCCAAACTTAAA
GTGACAAAGGGAGGTCCACTTCCTTTTGCCTGGGATATATTGAGCCCACAGTTCATGTACGGAAGCGAAG
CCTATGTACGACATCCTGCAGACATACCAGATTACAAGAAGCTGCCCTTTCCAGAAGGCTTTAAGTGGGA
AAGAGTGATGAACTTTGAAGATGGCGGCTTGGTAACAGTGACTCAGGACAGCAGTCTCCAAGATGGAACT
TTGATCTGTAAGGTCAAAATGAGGGGTACTAACTTTCCCCCCGATGGGCCCGTCATGCAAAAAAAGACAA
TGGGCTGGGAAGCCTCAACCGAGATGTTGTACCCAGAAGATGGAGTGCTCAAGGGACATTCTTATCAGGC
ATTGAAGCTGAAAGATGGCGGACATTACTTGGTTGAGTTTGAGACTATCTATATGGCCAAGAAGCCCGTA
CAACTTCCTGGAGATTACTGCGTAGACACCAAACTGGATATAACCTCTCATAACGAGGATTACACCATTG
TCGAGCAGTACGGCCGCAGTGAAGGTAGACATAGACTTGGAATGGATGAGCGATATAAGACCGGTCAGAT
CCGCTACTCCATTCCCGAGGAGCTGGCCAAGAACTCGATAGTAGGAAACCTCGCAAGGGATCTGGGGCTC
AGTGTCCAGAATCTGCCCACCCGGAAGCTAAGGGTCAGCGCAGAGAAGGATTATTTTACTGTAAATCCAG
AGAGTGGGGACTTACTTGTGGGTGACAGAATAGACAGAGAGCAGGTTTGCGGGAAGCAGCCTCAGTGTGT
TTTGGAGTTCGATATTGTCGCTGAGAAGCCCTTAAATATTTTCCACGTAGCTGTAATTCTTCAGGATGTG
AACGACAACGCTCCTAGTTTTCCAACGGAGGAATTGGAAATAAAAATTGGTGAACTAACAGTTCCTGGAA
CCCGATTCCCACTTAAAACTGCATTTGACCCGGATGTGGGCATGAACGCCCTGCAGAACTATAAGCTCAA
TTCCAATGACTATTTCTCCTTGGCTGTGAACAGCGTCATCGATGACGCCAAGTACCCAGAGCTAGTGCTG
GAGCGAGCCCTGGATCGTGAGAAAAAGGCAGTCCATCAGCTTGATCTCATTGCCTCTGATGGCGGAGACC
CTGTGCACACCAGCAAGTTGTGCATCCAGGTGATAGTCTCGGATGCAAATGACAACCCACCTGTGTTTAC
CAAGCCAGAGTACCATGTCAGTGTTTTGGAAAATGTGCCAGTGGGCACCCGGCTGATCACAGTGAACGCC
ACTGATCCTGATGAGGGATTCAATGCTCAAGTGTCCTATATTCTGGATAAAATGCCTGGGAAAATTGCTC
AGGTTTTCCATCTCAACTCAGTGACCGGAGATATATCAATATTAAAAAGTCTTGATTATGAGGACGCTGT
GTTCTATGAAATCAAAATTGAAGCACAAGACGGACCAGGTCTTTTTTCAAGAGCCAAGGTTCTTGTAACG
GTTCTGGATGTGAATGACAACGTACCGGAAGTAATTGTGACGTCAGTATTTACCCCCCTACCAGAAGATT
CTCCACTAGGAACAGTCATCGCCTTGATAAAAACCAGAGACAGAGACTCTGGAGAAAATGGAGACGTCTA
CTGCCATGTGTTGGGAAATACGCGTGTTAGTAAGAGCGAGGAGGTAATCAAGGAGTTTATGAGGTTTAAG
GTCAGGCTCGAGGGCAGCATGAATGGGCATGAGTTTGAGATAGAGGGTGAAGGGGAAGGCAGACCATATG
AGGGTACTCAAACAGCCAAGCTCAAAGTAACCAAGGGCGGTCCACTCCCTTTCGCATGGGATATTTTGAG
TCCCCTTATTATGTATGGTTCCAAAATGTATGTGAAGCACCCTGCAGATGTGCCTGATTATATGAAACTG
TCATTCCCTGAGGGTTTCAAGTGGGAAAGAGTGATGCATTTTGAAGATGGTGGACTCGTCACAGCTACAC
AGGACAGTTCCTTGCAAGATGGTACACTTATTTACAAAGTAAAGATGCGGGGTACAAACTTCCCTCCAGA
TGGTCCCGTTATGCAGAAGAAGACACTCGGTTGGGACTACGCAACAGAGCGACTCTATCCCGAGGAGGGC
GTTCTCAAAGGTGAACTGCTGGGACGACTGAAACTCAAGGACGGCGGACTGAATCTGGTGGAAAGTAAGA
CCATATACATGGCTAAAAAACCCGTACAACTCCCAGGATACTATTTTGTCGACACAAAGCTGGATATTAC
CTCCCATAATGAGGATTACACCATTGTAGAGCAATACGAGAGGAGTGAAGGCCGGCATCATCTGGGACAT
GGTACAGGCTCTACTGGATCTGGCAGTAGCGGTACCGAAGGGTTTGTATTGAAATCTTCTTCGAAGAATT
ATTACAAACTAGTGACAGACAGAACTCTAGACCGGGAGGCGATACCGGAATACAACGTCACCATTGTAGC
TGCCGATAGGGGTAAGCCCCCGCTCTCCTCTAACGTAATCATCACTCTCCATATCTCAGATGTCAACGAC
AATGCACCGGTTTTTCACCAGGCCTCCTACTTGGTCCATGTGGCTGAGAACAACCCACCTGGAACCTCCA
TTGCTCAAGTCAGTGCTTCTGACCCGGATTTGGGATCCAATGGCCTCATTTCCTACTCCATCATAGCCAG
CGACCTAGAGCCAAGGGCACTATCGTCCTTCGTGTCCGTGAACCAGGACAGTGGAGTGGTGTTCGCGCAG
CGCGCCTTCGACCACGAGCAGCTGCGCTCCTTCCAGCTGACACTACAGGCGCGGGACCACGGATCGCCCA
CACTCAGTGCCAATGTGAGCATGCGTGTGCTGGTGGGCGACCGCAACGGTACCGGCAGCACCTCCGGGAG
CGGAAAGCCCGGATCTGGAGAGGGCTCTACCAAAGGGTCCGGAGAGCTGGCCCGGGTGCAGCAAGAACTC
CTTGCCGTGCAGAGAAAGCTGGATGACATCGACCAGCAACTGACCGACGTGAAGAGACGGTCCGGACTGG
AGAATGGCGGCATAAGCCTGCTGGTTCAGAACACATCCTGGATGCTGCTGCTGCTGCTTTCCCTCTCCCT
CCTCCAAGCCCTGGACTTCATTTCTCTGGGATCCGGTGGCGCGACAAACTTTAGCTTGCTGAAGCAAGCT
GGTGACGTTGAGGAGAATCCCGGACCAGTGAGCAAGGGCGAGGAGGACCAGATGGCCATCATCAAGGAGT
TCATGCGCTTCAAGGTGCACATGGAGGGCTCCGTGAACGGCCACGAGTTCGAGATCGAGGGCGAGGGCGA
GGGCCGCCCCTACGAGGGCACCCAGACCGCCAAGCTGAAGGTGACCAAGGGCGGCCCCCTGCCCTTCGCC
TGGGACATCCTGTCCCCTCAGTTCATGTACGGCTCCAAGGCCTACGTGAAGCACCCCGCCGACATCCCCG
ACTACTTGAAGCTGTCCTTCCCCGAGGGCTTCAAGTGGGAGCGCGTGATGAACTTCGAGGACGGCGGCGT
GGTGACCGTGACCCAGGACTCCTCCCTGCAGGACGGCGAGTTCATCTACAAGGTGAAGCTGCGCGGCACC
AACTTCCCCTCCGACGGCCCCGTAATGCAGAAGAAGACCATGGGCTGGGAGGCCTCCTCCGAGCGGATGT
ACCCCGAGGACGGCGCCCTGAAGGGCGAGATCAAGCAGAGGCTGAAGCTGAAGGACGGCGGCCACTACGA
CGCCGAGGTCAAGACCACCTACAAGGCCAAGAAGCCCGTGCAGCTGCCCGGCGCCTACAACGTGAACATC
AAGCTGGACATCACCTCCCACAACGAGGACTACACCATCGTGGAACAGTACGAGCGCGCCGAGGGCCGCC
ACTCCACCGGCGGCATGGACGAGCTGTACAAGTAAAGATCTTTTTCCCTCTGCCAAAAATTATGGGGACA
TCATGAAGCCCCTTGAGCATCTGACTTCTGGCTAATAAAGGAAATTTATTTTCATTGCAATAGTGTGTTG
GAATTTTTTGTGTCTCTCACTCGGAAGGACATATGGGAGGGCAAATCATTTAAAACATCAGAATGAGTAT
TTGGTTTAGAGTTTGGCAACATATGCCCATATGCTGGCTGCCATGAACAAAGGTTGGCTATAAAGAGGTC
ATCAGTATATGAAACAGCCCCCTGCTGTCCATTCCTTATTCCATAGAAAAGCCTTGACTTGAGGTTAGAT
TTTTTTTATATTTTGTTTTGTGTTATTTTTTTCTTTAACATCCCTAAAATTTTCCTTACATGTTTTACTA
GCCAGATTTTTCCTCCTCTCCTGACTACTCCCAGTCATAGCTGTCCCTCTTCTCTTATGGAGATCCCTCG
ACCTGCAGCCCAAGCTTGGCGTAATCATGGTCATAGCTGTTTCCTGTGTGAAATTGTTATCCGCTCACAA
TTCCACACAACATACGAGCCGGAAGCATAAAGTGTAAAGCCTGGGGTGCCTAATGAGTGAGCTAACTCAC
ATTAATTGCGTTGCGCTCACTGCCCGCTTTCCAGTCGGGAAACCTGTCGTGCCAGCGGATCCGCATCTCA
ATTAGTCAGCAACCATAGTCCCGCCCCTAACTCCGCCCATCCCGCCCCTAACTCCGCCCAGTTCCGCCCA
TTCTCCGCCCCATGGCTGACTAATTTTTTTTATTTATGCAGAGGCCGAGGCCGCCTCGGCCTCTGAGCTA
TTCCAGAAGTAGTGAGGAGGCTTTTTTGGAGGCCTAGGCTTTTGCAAAAAGCTAACTTGTTTATTGCAGC
TTATAATGGTTACAAATAAAGCAATAGCATCACAAATTTCACAAATAAAGCATTTTTTTCACTGCATTCT
AGTTGTGGTTTGTCCAAACTCATCAATGTATCTTATCATGTCTGGATCCGCTGCATTAATGAATCGGCCA
ACGCGCGGGGAGAGGCGGTTTGCGTATTGGGCGCTCTTCCGCTTCCTCGCTCACTGACTCGCTGCGCTCG
GTCGTTCGGCTGCGGCGAGCGGTATCAGCTCACTCAAAGGCGGTAATACGGTTATCCACAGAATCAGGGG
ATAACGCAGGAAAGAACATGTGAGCAAAAGGCCAGCAAAAGGCCAGGAACCGTAAAAAGGCCGCGTTGCT
GGCGTTTTTCCATAGGCTCCGCCCCCCTGACGAGCATCACAAAAATCGACGCTCAAGTCAGAGGTGGCGA
AACCCGACAGGACTATAAAGATACCAGGCGTTTCCCCCTGGAAGCTCCCTCGTGCGCTCTCCTGTTCCGA
CCCTGCCGCTTACCGGATACCTGTCCGCCTTTCTCCCTTCGGGAAGCGTGGCGCTTTCTCATAGCTCACG
CTGTAGGTATCTCAGTTCGGTGTAGGTCGTTCGCTCCAAGCTGGGCTGTGTGCACGAACCCCCCGTTCAG
CCCGACCGCTGCGCCTTATCCGGTAACTATCGTCTTGAGTCCAACCCGGTAAGACACGACTTATCGCCAC
TGGCAGCAGCCACTGGTAACAGGATTAGCAGAGCGAGGTATGTAGGCGGTGCTACAGAGTTCTTGAAGTG
GTGGCCTAACTACGGCTACACTAGAAGAACAGTATTTGGTATCTGCGCTCTGCTGAAGCCAGTTACCTTC
GGAAAAAGAGTTGGTAGCTCTTGATCCGGCAAACAAACCACCGCTGGTAGCGGTGGTTTTTTTGTTTGCA
AGCAGCAGATTACGCGCAGAAAAAAAGGATCTCAAGAAGATCCTTTGATCTTTTCTACGGGGTCTGACGC
TCAGTGGAACGAAAACTCACGTTAAGGGATTTTGGTCATGAGATTATCAAAAAGGATCTTCACCTAGATC
CTTTTAAATTAAAAATGAAGTTTTAAATCAATCTAAAGTATATATGAGTAAACTTGGTCTGACAGTTACC
AATGCTTAATCAGTGAGGCACCTATCTCAGCGATCTGTCTATTTCGTTCATCCATAGTTGCCTGACTCCC
CGTCGTGTAGATAACTACGATACGGGAGGGCTTACCATCTGGCCCCAGTGCTGCAATGATACCGCGAGAC
CCACGCTCACCGGCTCCAGATTTATCAGCAATAAACCAGCCAGCCGGAAGGGCCGAGCGCAGAAGTGGTC
CTGCAACTTTATCCGCCTCCATCCAGTCTATTAATTGTTGCCGGGAAGCTAGAGTAAGTAGTTCGCCAGT
TAATAGTTTGCGCAACGTTGTTGCCATTGCTACAGGCATCGTGGTGTCACGCTCGTCGTTTGGTATGGCT
TCATTCAGCTCCGGTTCCCAACGATCAAGGCGAGTTACATGATCCCCCATGTTGTGCAAAAAAGCGGTTA
GCTCCTTCGGTCCTCCGATCGTTGTCAGAAGTAAGTTGGCCGCAGTGTTATCACTCATGGTTATGGCAGC
ACTGCATAATTCTCTTACTGTCATGCCATCCGTAAGATGCTTTTCTGTGACTGGTGAGTACTCAACCAAG
TCATTCTGAGAATAGTGTATGCGGCGACCGAGTTGCTCTTGCCCGGCGTCAATACGGGATAATACCGCGC
CACATAGCAGAACTTTAAAAGTGCTCATCATTGGAAAACGTTCTTCGGGGCGAAAACTCTCAAGGATCTT
ACCGCTGTTGAGATCCAGTTCGATGTAACCCACTCGTGCACCCAACTGATCTTCAGCATCTTTTACTTTC
ACCAGCGTTTCTGGGTGAGCAAAAACAGGAAGGCAAAATGCCGCAAAAAAGGGAATAAGGGCGACACGGA
AATGTTGAATACTCATACTCTTCCTTTTTCAATATTATTGAAGCATTTATCAGGGTTATTGTCTCATGAG
CGGATACATATTTGAATGTATTTAGAAAAATAAACAAATAGGGGTTCCGCGCACATTTCCCCGAAAAGTG
CCACCTG
Features (pLannotate 1.2.2; 21 found; start..end, strand, type, name):
      5..384     +  enhancer       CMV enhancer: human cytomegalovirus immediate early enhancer
    386..661     +  promoter       chicken β-actin promoter: No description available
    662..1678    +  intron         chimeric intron: chimera between introns from chicken β-actin and rabbit β-globin
   1676..1747    +  CDS            HBB (fragment): HBB_LEPEU - Experimental evidence at protein level: Swiss-Prot protein existence level 1. Involved in oxygen transport from the lung to the various peripheral tissues. From Lepus europaeus (European hare).
   1739..1810    +  CDS            Acr (fragment): ACRO_MOUSE - Experimental evidence at protein level: Swiss-Prot protein existence level 1. Acrosin is the major protease of mammalian spermatozoa. It is a serine protease of trypsin-like cleavage specificity, it is synthesized in a zymogen form, proacrosin and stored in the acrosome. From Mus musculus (Mouse).
   1841..2509    +  CDS            dTomato: dTomato is a basic (constitutively fluorescent) orange fluorescent protein published in 2004, derived from Discosoma sp.. It is reported to be a somewhat slowly-maturing dimer with low acid sensitivity.
   3596..4264    +  CDS            dimer2: dimer2 is a basic (constitutively fluorescent) orange fluorescent protein published in 2002, derived from Discosoma sp.. It has low acid sensitivity.
   4975..5068    +  CDS            Thy1.1 (fragment): mouse GPI-anchored cell surface glycoprotein of the immunoglobulin superfamily This allele of Thy1 is also known as CD90.1.
   5138..5842    +  CDS            mCherry: mCherry is a basic (constitutively fluorescent) red fluorescent protein published in 2004, derived from Discosoma sp.. It is reported to be a very rapidly-maturing monomer with low acid sensitivity.
   5914..5969    +  polyA_signal   β-globin poly(A) signal: rabbit β-globin polyadenylation signal (Gil and Proudfoot, 1987)
   6354..6370    -  protein_bind   lac operator: The lac repressor binds to the lac operator to inhibit transcription in E. coli. This inhibition can be relieved by adding lactose or isopropyl-β-D-thiogalactopyranoside (IPTG). lac repressor encoded by lacI
   6378..6408    -  promoter       lac promoter: promoter for the E. coli lac operon
   6423..6444    -  protein_bind   CAP binding site: CAP binding activates transcription in the presence of cAMP. E. coli catabolite activator protein
   6457..6496    -  CDS            lacI (fragment): lac repressor; lacI; The lac repressor binds to the lac operator to inhibit transcription in E. coli. This inhibition can be relieved by adding lactose or isopropyl-β-D-thiogalactopyranoside (IPTG).
   6503..6525    +  promoter       SV40 promoter (fragment): SV40 enhancer and early promoter
   6549..6684    +  rep_origin     SV40 ori: SV40 origin of replication
   6704..6838    +  polyA_signal   SV40 poly(A) signal: SV40 polyadenylation signal
   6840..6894    -  CDS            lacI (fragment): lac repressor; lacI; The lac repressor binds to the lac operator to inhibit transcription in E. coli. This inhibition can be relieved by adding lactose or isopropyl-β-D-thiogalactopyranoside (IPTG).
   7077..7665    -  rep_origin     ori: high-copy-number ColE1/pMB1/pBR322/pUC origin of replication
   7836..8696    -  CDS            AmpR: β-lactamase; bla; confers resistance to ampicillin, carbenicillin, and related antibiotics
   8697..8801    -  promoter       AmpR promoter: bla
