[The description below was written by a language model from this plasmid's Addgene catalogue record and pLannotate feature annotations shown in this document.]
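Description:
pCX:Gachapin-C2-P2A-mCherry is a mammalian expression plasmid built on the pCX backbone, listed at about 8.8 kb. It is propagated in E. coli through a high-copy ColE1/pUC-type origin and selected with ampicillin via the β-lactamase gene and its native promoter. Expression in mammalian cells is driven by the composite CAG-type arrangement typical of pCX: the CMV immediate-early enhancer, the chicken β-actin promoter and a chimeric chicken β-actin/rabbit β-globin intron. Transcripts are terminated by the rabbit β-globin polyadenylation signal. The backbone also carries an SV40 origin and SV40 poly(A) signal, plus residual lac promoter/operator and lacI fragments that play no evident part in the payload.

The insert, a synthetic sequence of roughly 4.2 kb cloned between EcoRI and BglII, encodes Gachapin-C2. According to the associated publication title, it belongs to a family of fluorescent indicators for visualizing dynamic contact between cells and between processes of a single cell. Automated annotation of the open reading frame detects a short mouse acrosin fragment near the start, which may provide a secretion signal. It also finds two Discosoma-derived segments matched to dTomato and dimer2, and a Thy1.1 fragment near the end, which could supply a GPI-anchoring signal for cell-surface display. Large stretches between these hits are unannotated, and the record does not describe the indicator's domain architecture or sensing mechanism. Downstream, a P2A self-cleaving peptide links the indicator to mCherry, so that both are translated from one transcript as separate proteins. mCherry then serves as a transfection marker identifying cells that express the indicator.
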