Addgene plasmid #251138: pCX:Gachapin-C2-P2A-mCherry
Purpose: Gachapin-C with a transfection marker mCherry
Depositing lab: Takeharu Nagai. Depositing organization: The University of Osaka. Publication: Fluorescent indicators for visualizing dynamic contact between cells and between processes originating from a single cell. Kanadome T, Hoshino N, Jitsuki S, Hashimoto H, Yagi T, Nagai T. Cell Rep Methods. 2026 Jan 23:101292. doi: 10.1016/j.crmeth.2025.101292. PubMed 41579865.
Backbone
  Vector backbone: pCX
  Backbone size w/o insert (bp): 4692
  Total vector size (bp): 8817
  Vector type: Mammalian Expression
Growth in bacteria
  Bacterial resistance: Ampicillin, 100 μg/mL
  Growth temperature: 37°C
  Growth strain: DH5alpha
  Copy number: High Copy
Gene/Insert
  Gene/Insert name: Gachapin-C2
  Species: Synthetic
  Insert size (bp): 4152
  Promoter: Chicken β-actin promoter
  Tag / fusion protein: P2A-mCherry (C terminal on insert)
  Cloning method: Restriction Enzyme; 5′ cloning site EcoRI (not destroyed); 3′ cloning site BglII (not destroyed)
  Sequencing primers: 5′ CTTCTGGCGTGTGACCGG; 3′ GCTTCATGATGTCCCCAT
Resource information
  A portion of this plasmid was derived from a plasmid made by: Kanadome et al. Commun Biol. 2022. doi: 10.1038/s42003-022-04023-2
Terms and licenses: Academic/Nonprofit Terms; Industry Terms: Not Available to Industry
How to cite: pCX:Gachapin-C2-P2A-mCherry was a gift from Takeharu Nagai (Addgene plasmid # 251138 ; http://n2t.net/addgene:251138 ; RRID:Addgene_251138)
